>Addgene plasmid #204765 | pGEMS-II | addgene full sequence | sequence record 408664 | Addgene NGS Result
GGCCCTACTACATTCGCCGCATGGGCTCCAGCTGAGAAACCAGGTAATGCTGCACCTTGTGTTCGGACAG
AAATATCTTTCTGTCGTGAACTTCTCGATGAAGTTGACTTCGACGTGCTTGTTAGTGTTCTGTGATGTAT
GTCGCCAAATGGAGTGCCGGCCCCCCCAATTAATTTCGTAAAGCAGGCAGGTCTCCTTGCGGAGCTCTCT
CGGATCGAAGAATACCTCAAACTCATGGGGCTCGATCCGCCGTCTCAATGTGGGGTCCACAGCCACTGGG
CCAGTCTCTGAGCTCATGGTGGCGGCTCTCCCTATAGTGAGTCGTATTAGCGGCCGCCACTGTGCTGGAT
ATCTGCAGAATTCCACCACACTGGACTAGTGGATCCGAGCTCGGTACCAAGCTTACCTAGCCAGCTTGGG
TCTCCCTATAGTGAGTCGTATTAGTACCAAGCTAATTCCTCACGACACCTGAAATGGAAGAAAAAAACTT
TGAACCACTGTCTGAGGCTTGAGAATGAACCAAGATCCAAACTCAAAAAGGGCAAATTCCAAGGAGAATT
ACATCAAGTGCCAAGCTGGCCTAACTTCAGTCTCCACCCACTCAGTGTGGGGAAACTCCATCGCATAAAA
CCCCTCCCCCCAACCTAAAGACGACGTACTCCAAAAGCTCGAGAACTAATCGAGGTGCCTGGACGGCGCC
CGGTACTCCGTGGAGTCACATGAAGCGACGGCTGAGGACGGAAAGGCCCTTTTCCTTTGTGTGGGTGACT
CACCCGCCCGCTCTCCCGAGCGCCGCGTCCTCCATTTTGAGCTCCCTGCAGCAGGGCCGGGAAGCGGCCA
TCTTTCCGCTCACGCAACTGGTGCCGACCGGGCCAGCCTTGCCGCCCAGGGCGGGGCGATACACGGCGGC
GCGAGGCCAGGCACCAGAGCAGGCCGGCCAGCTTGAGACTACCCCCGTCCGATTCTCGGTGGCCGCGCTC
GCAGGCCCCGCCTCGCCGAACATGTGCGCTGGGACGCACGGGCCCCGTCGCCGCCCGCGGCCCCAAAAAC
CGAAATACCAGTGTGCAGATCTTGGCCCGCATTTACAAGACTATCTTGCCAGAAAAAAAGCGTCGCAGCA
GGTCATCAAAAATTTTAAATGGCTAGAGACTTATCGAAAGCAGCGAGACAGGCGCGAAGGTGCCACCAGA
TTCGCACGCGGCGGCCCCAGCGCCCAGGCCAGGCCTCAACTCAAGCACGAGGCGAAGGGGCTCCTTAAGC
GCAAGGCCTCGAACTCTCCCACCCACTTCCAACCCGAAGCTCGGGATCAAGAATCACGTACTGCAGCCAG
GTGGAAGTAATTCAAGGCACGCAAGGGCCATAACCCGTAAAGAGGCCAGGCCCGCGGGAACCACACACGG
CACTTACCTGTGTTCTGGCGGCAAACCCGTTGCGAAAAAGAACGTTCACGGCGACTACTGCACTTATATA
CGGTTCTCCCCCACCCTCGGGAAAAAGGCGGAGCCAGTACACGACATCACTTTCCCAGTTTACCCCGCGC
CACCTTCTCTAGGCACCGGTTCAATTGCCGACCCCTCCCCCCAACTTCTCGGGGACTGTGGGCGATGTGC
GCTCTGCCCACTGACGGGCACCGGAGCCAATTCCCACTCCTTTCAAGACCTAGAAGGTCCATTAGCTGCA
AAGATTCCTCTCTGTTTAAAACTTTATCCATCTTTGCAAAGCTTTTTGCAAAAGCCTAGTCAATAATCAA
TGTCAACGCGGCTCGCCGTGAGGAGGGGGGCGCCCGCGGGAGGCGCCAAAACCCGGCGCGGAGGCCAGAT
CTGGAGCCGACACGGGTTACCAGTGTGCTGGAATTCGCCCTTCATGCTAGTGGATCCCCCTCGAGTTTAC
CACTCCCTATCAGTGATAGAGAAAAGTGAAAGTCGAGTTTACCACTCCCTATCAGTGATAGAGAAAAGTG
AAAGTCGAGTTTACCACTCCCTATCAGTGATAGAGAAAAGTGAAAGTCGAGTTTACCACTCCCTATCAGT
GATAGAGAAAAGTGAAAGTCGAGTTTACCACTCCCTATCAGTGATAGAGAAAAGTGAAAGTCGAGTTTAC
CACTCCCTATCAGTGATAGAGAAAAGTGAAAGTCGAGTTTACCACTCCCTATCAGTGATAGAGAAAAGTG
AAAGTCGGGGCTGCAGGAATTCGGATCCAAGGGCGAATTCTGCAGATATCCATCACACTGGTAACCAAAC
TGGATCTCTGCTGTCCCTGTAATAAACCCGAAAATTTTGAATTTTTGTAATTTGTTTTTGTAATTCTTTA
GTTTGTATGTCTGTTGCTATTATGTCTACTATTCTTTCCCCTGCACTGTACCCCCCAATCCCCCCTTTTC
TTTTAAAATTGTGGATGAATACTGCCATTTGTCTGCAGAATTGGCGCACGCAGTGCCGATCCGTTCACTA
ATCGAATGGATCTGTCTCTGTCTCTCTCTCCACCTTCTTCTTCTATTCCTTCGGGCCTGTCCGAGAGAAT
GCACAATGAGGCTTATCGCCGCTCCAGAATCTCAAAGCAATAGCTGTGAGAGTTCTGCGCATCAGCATCG
TGGAATTCGCTGAATACCGATTCCCAGTCATCCGGCTCGTAATCCGGGAAATGGGTGTCGCCTTCCACTT
CTGCGTCGATATGCGTCAGATACAGTTTTTGCGCTTTTGGCAAGAACTGTTCATAAACGCGACCGCCGCC
AATAACCATGATTTCTGGTACGTCACCACACGCCGCGATGGCTTCATCCACCGACTTCACCCACGTTACG
CGATCGTCCGTACTCGGTTGACTGCTGAGGATAATATTTTTGCGTCCTGGCAACGGACGACCGATTGATT
CCCAGGTATGGCGGCCCATAATCACGGGTTTATTTAAGGTGTTGCGTTTAAACCAGGCGAGATCGGCAGG
CAGGTTCCACGGCATGACGGTTTCCATGCCGATAACGTGATCTACCGCTAACGCCGCAATCAGACTGATA
AGCCAAGATGAGATTGGCATGTTTTCTGCGCAAGTTAGGTTTTGTCGAGAAAGGGTGTAACGCAACTGTC
GTAAGTCCGCCTTGTACAGCTCATCCATGCCGAGAGTGATCCCGGCGGCGGTGACGAACTCCAGCAGGAC
CATGTGATCGCGCTTCTCATTGGGATCTTTGCTCAGGGCGGACTGGGTGCTCAGGTAGTGATTATCGGGC
AGCAGCACGGGGCCATCGCCGATGGGGGTATTCTGCTGGTAGTGATCGGCGAGCTGCACGCTGCCATCCT
CGATATTGTGGCGGATCTTGAAATTCACCTTGATGCCATTCTTCTGCTTATCGGCCATGATATAGACATT
GTGGCTATTGTAATTGTACTCCAGCTTGTGCCCCAGGATATTGCCATCCTCCTTGAAATCGATGCCCTTC
AGCTCGATGCGATTCACCAGGGTATCGCCCTCGAACTTCACCTCGGCGCGGGTACGGTAATTGCCATCAT
CCTTGAAGAAGATGGTGCGCTCCTGGACGTAGCCTTCGGGCATGGCGGACTTGAAGAAATCGTGCTGCTT
CATGTGATCGGGGTAGCGGCTGAAGCACTGCACGCCGTAGGTGAGGGTGGTGACGAGGGTGGGCCAGGGC
ACGGGCAGCTTGCCGGTGGTGCAGATGAACTTCAGGGTGAGCTTGCCGTAGGTGGCATCGCCCTCGCCCT
CGCCGGACACGCTGAACTTGTGGCCATTTACATCGCCATCCAGCTCGACCAGGATGGGCACCACCCCGGT
GAACAGCTCCTCGCCCTTGCTCACCATGGCGGCTCTAGAGGGCCCGTTTAAACGCTAGCGCGGCCGCGGA
TCTCTAGCGGATCTGACGGTTCACTAAACCAGCTCTGCTTATATAGACCTCCCACCGTACACGCCTACCG
CCCATTTGCGTCAATGGGGCGGAGTTGTTACGACATTTTGGAAAGTCCCGTTGATTTTGGTGCCAAAACA
AACTCCCATTGACGTCAATGGGGTGGAGACTTGGAAATCCCCGTGAGTCAAACCGCTATCCACGCCCATT
GATGTACTGCCAAAACCGCATCACCATGGTAATAGCGATGACTAATACGTAGATGTACTGCCAAGTAGGA
AAGTCCCATAAGGTCATGTACTGGGCATAATGCCAGGCGGGCCATTTACCGTCATTGACGTCAATAGGGG
GCGTACTTGGCATATGATACACTTGATGTACTGCCAAGTGGGCAGTTTACCGTAAATACTCCACCCATTG
ACGTCAATGGAAAGTCCCTATTGGCGTTACTATGGGAACATACGTCATTATTGACGTCAATGGGCGGGGG
TCGTTGGGCGGTCAGCCAGGCGGGCCATTTACCGTAAGTTATGTAACGCGGAACTCCATATATGGGCTAT
GAACTAATGACCCCGTAATTGATTACTATTAATAACTAGTCAATAATCAATGTCAACGCGTATATCTGGC
CCGTACATCGCGAAGCAGCGCAAAACGCCTAACCCTAAGCAGATTCTTCATGCAATTGTCGGTCAAGCCT
TGCCTTGTTGTAGCTTAAATTTTGCTCGCGCACTACTCAGCGACCTCCAACACACAAGCAGGGAGCAGAT
ACTGGCTTAACTATGCGGCATCAGAGCAGATTGTACTGAGAGTGCACCATAGGGGATCGGGAGATCTCCC
GATCCGTCGACGTCAGGTGGCACTTTTCGGGGAAATGTGCGCGGAACCCCTATTTGTTTATTTTTCTAAA
TACATTCAAATATGTATCCGCTCATGAGACAATAACCCTGATAAATGCTTCAATAATATTGAAAAAGGAA
GAGTATGAGTATTCAACATTTCCGTGTCGCCCTTATTCCCTTTTTTGCGGCATTTTGCCTTCCTGTTTTT
GCTCACCCAGAAACGCTGGTGAAAGTAAAAGATGCTGAAGATCAGTTGGGTGCACGAGTGGGTTACATCG
AACTGGATCTCAACAGCGGTAAGATCCTTGAGAGTTTTCGCCCCGAAGAACGTTTTCCAATGATGAGCAC
TTTTAAAGTTCTGCTATGTGGCGCGGTATTATCCCGTATTGACGCCGGGCAAGAGCAACTCGGTCGCCGC
ATACACTATTCTCAGAATGACTTGGTTGAGTACTCACCAGTCACAGAAAAGCATCTTACGGATGGCATGA
CAGTAAGAGAATTATGCAGTGCTGCCATAACCATGAGTGATAACACTGCGGCCAACTTACTTCTGACAAC
GATCGGAGGACCGAAGGAGCTAACCGCTTTTTTGCACAACATGGGGGATCATGTAACTCGCCTTGATCGT
TGGGAACCGGAGCTGAATGAAGCCATACCAAACGACGAGCGTGACACCACGATGCCTGTAGCAATGGCAA
CAACGTTGCGCAAACTATTAACTGGCGAACTACTTACTCTAGCTTCCCGGCAACAATTAATAGACTGGAT
GGAGGCGGATAAAGTTGCAGGACCACTTCTGCGCTCGGCCCTTCCGGCTGGCTGGTTTATTGCTGATAAA
TCTGGAGCCGGTGAGCGTGGGTCTCGCGGTATCATTGCAGCACTGGGGCCAGATGGTAAGCCCTCCCGTA
TCGTAGTTATCTACACGACGGGGAGTCAGGCAACTATGGATGAACGAAATAGACAGATCGCTGAGATAGG
TGCCTCACTGATTAAGCATTGGTAACTGTCAGACCAAGTTTACTCATATATACTTTAGATTGATTTAAAA
CTTCATTTTTAATTTAAAAGGATCTAGGTGAAGATCCTTTTTGATAATCTCATGACCAAAATCCCTTAAC
GTGAGTTTTCGTTCCACTGAGCGTCAGACCCCGTAGAAAAGATCAAAGGATCTTCTTGAGATCCTTTTTT
TCTGCGCGTAATCTGCTGCTTGCAAACAAAAAAACCACCGCTACCAGCGGTGGTTTGTTTGCCGGATCAA
GAGCTACCAACTCTTTTTCCGAAGGTAACTGGCTTCAGCAGAGCGCAGATACCAAATACTGTTCTTCTAG
TGTAGCCGTAGTTAGGCCACCACTTCAAGAACTCTGTAGCACCGCCTACATACCTCGCTCTGCTAATCCT
GTTACCAGTGGCTGCTGCCAGTGGCGATAAGTCGTGTCTTACCGGGTTGGACTCAAGACGATAGTTACCG
GATAAGGCGCAGCGGTCGGGCTGAACGGGGGGTTCGTGCACACAGCCCAGCTTGGAGCGAACGACCTACA
CCGAACTGAGATACCTACAGCGTGAGCTATGAGAAAGCGCCACGCTTCCCGAAGGGAGAAAGGCGGACAG
GTATCCGGTAAGCGGCAGGGTCGGAACAGGAGAGCGCACGAGGGAGCTTCCAGGGGGAAACGCCTGGTAT
CTTTATAGTCCTGTCGGGTTTCGCCACCTCTGACTTGAGCGTCGATTTTTGTGATGCTCGTCAGGGGGGC
GGAGCCTATGGAAAAACGCCAGCAACGCGGCCTTTTTACGGTTCCTGGCCTTTTGCTGGCCTTTTGCTCA
CATGTTCTTTCCTGCGTTATCCCCTGATTCTGTGGATAACCGTATTACCGCCTTTGAGTGAGCTGATACC
GCTCGCCGCAGCCGAACGACCGAGCGCAGCGAGTCAGTGAGCGAGGAAGCGGAAGAGCGCCCAATACGCA
AACCGCCTCTCCCCGCGCGTTGGCCGATTCATTAATGCAGCTGGCACGACAGGTTTCCCGACTGGAAAGC
GGGCAGTGAGCGCAACGCAATTAATGTGAGTTAGCTCACTCATTAGGCACCCCAGGCTTTACACTTTATG
CTTCCGGCTCGTATGTTGTGTGGAATTGTGAGCGGATAACAATTTCACACAGGAAACAGCTATGACCATG
ATTACGCCAAGCTCTAGCTAGAGGTCGACGGTATACAGACATGATAAGATACATTGATGAGTTTGGACAA
ACCACAACTAGAATGCAGTGAAAAAAATGCTTTATTTGTGAAATTTGTGATGCTATTGCTTTATTTGTAA
CCATTATAAGCTGCAATAAACAAGTTGGGGTGGGCGAAGAACTCCAGCATGAGATCCCCGCGCTGGAGGA
TCATCCAGCCGGCGTCCCGGAAAACGATTCCGAAGCCCAACCTTTCATAGAAGGCGGCGGTGGAATCGAA
ATCTCGTAGCACGTGTCAGTCCTGCTCCTCGGCCACGAAGTGCACGCAGTTGCCGGCCGGGTCGCGCAGG
GCGAACTCCCGCCCCCACGGCTGCTCGCCGATCTCGGTCATGGCCGGCCCGGAGGCGTCCCGGAAGTTCG
TGGACACGACCTCCGACCACTCGGCGTACAGCTCGTCCAGGCCGCGCACCCACACCCAGGCCAGGGTGTT
GTCCGGCACCACCTGGTCCTGGACCGCGCTGATGAACAGGGTCACGTCGTCCCGGACCACACCGGCGAAG
TCGTCCTCCACGAAGTCCCGGGAGAACCCGAGCCGGTCGGTCCAGAACTCGACCGCTCCGGCGACGTCGC
GCGCGGTGAGCACCGGAACGGCACTGGTCAACTTGGCCATGGTTTAGTTCCTCACCTTGTCGTATTATAC
TATGCCGATATACTATGCCGATGATTAATTGTCAACACGTGCTGATCAGATCCGAAAATGGATATACAAG
CTCCCGGGAGCTTTTTGCAAAAGCCTAGGCCTCCAAAAAAGCCTCCTCACTACTTCTGGAATAGCTCAGA
GGCAGAGGCGGCCTCGGCCTCTGCATAAATAAAAAAAATTAGTCAGCCATGGGGCGGAGAATGGGCGGAA
CTGGGCGGAGTTAGGGGCGGGATGGGCGGAGTTAGGGGCGGGACTATGGTTGCTGACTAATTGAGATGCA
TGCTTTGCATACTTCTGCCTGCTGGGGAGCCTGGGGACTTTCCACACCTGGTTGCTGACTAATTGAGATG
CATGCTTTGCATACTTCTGCCTGCTGGGGAGCCTGGGGACTTTCCACACCCTAACTGACACACATTCCAC
AGAATTAATTCGCGTTAAATTTTTGTTAAATCAGCTCATTTTTTAACCAATAGGCCGAAATCGGCAAAAT
CCCTTATAAATCAAAAGAATAGACCGAGATAGGGT
[37 nt withheld, positions 8086-8122]
AAAGAACGTGGACTCCAACGTCAAAGG
[49 nt withheld, positions 8150-8198]
T
[91 nt withheld, positions 8200-8290]
G
[124 nt withheld, positions 8292-8415]
GGGGATACCCCCTAGAGCCCCAGCTGGTTCTTTCCGCCTCAGAAGCCATAGAGCCCACCGCATCCCCAGC
ATGCCTGCTATTGTCTTCCCAATCCTCCCCCTTGCTGTCCTGCCCCACCCCACCCCCCAGAATAGAATGA
CACCTACTCAGACAATGCGATGCAATTTCCTCATTTTATTAGGAAAGGACAGTGGGAGTGGCACCTTCCA
GGGTCAAGGAAGGCACGGGGGAGGGGCAAACAACAGATGGCTGGCAACTAGAAGGCACAGTCGAGGCTGA
TCAGCGGGTTTAAACGGGCCCTGCTAGAGATTTTCCACACTGACTAAAAGGGTCTGAGGGATCTCTAGTT
ACCAGAGTCACACAACAGACGGGCACACACTACTTGAAGCACTCAAGGCAAGCTTTATTGAGGCTTAAGC
AGTGGGTTCCCTAGTTAGCCAGAGAGCTCCCAGGCTCAGATCTGGTCTAACCAGAGAGACCCAGTACAGT
CCGGACCAGCTAGCCCTACTGGAACAGGTGGTGGCGGGCCTCGGCGCGCTCGTACTGCTCCACCACGGTG
TAGTCCTCGTTGTGGGAGGTGATGTCCAGCTTGGAGTCCACGTAGTAGTAGCCGGGCAGCTTCACGGGCT
TCTTGGCCATGTAGATTGACTTGAACTCCACCAGGTAGTGGCCGCCGCCCTTCAGCTTCAGCGCCTTGTG
GATCTCGCCCTTCAGCACGCCGTCGCGGGGGTACAGGCGCTCGGTGGAGGGCTCCCAGCCCAGAGTCTTC
TTCTGCATTACGGGGCCGTCGGAGGGGAAGTTCACGCCGATGAACTTCACGTGGTAGATGAAGGTGCCGT
CCTGCAGGGAGGAGTCCTGGGTCACGGTCACCACGCCGCCGTCCTCGAAGTTCATCACGCGCTCCCACTT
GAAGCCCTCGGGGAAGGACAGCTTCTTGTAGTCGGGGATGTCGGCGGGGTGCTTCACGTACACCTTGGAG
CCGTACTGGAACTGGGGGGACAGGATGTCCCAGGCGAAGGGCAGGGGGCCGCCCTTGGTCACCTGCAGCT
TGGCGGTCTGGGTGCCCTCGTAGGGCTTGCCCTCGCCCTCGCCCTCGATCTCGAACTCGTGGCCGTTCAC
GGAGCCCTCCATGTGCACCTTGAAGCGCATGAAGGGCTTGATGACGTTCTCAGTGCTATCCATGGTTGTG
CTAGCTACAGCTGGGGAGAGAGGTCGGTGATTCGGTCAACGAGGGAGCCGACTGCCGACGTGCGCTCCGG
AGGCTTGCAGAATGCGGAACACCGCGCGGGCAGGAACAGGGCCCACACTACCGCCCCACACCCCGCCTCC
CGCACCGCCCCTTCCCGGCCGCTGCTCTCGGCGCGCCCTGCTGAGCAGCCGCTATTGGCCACAGCCCATC
GCGGTCGGCGCGCTGCCATTGCTCCCTGGCGCTGTCCGTCTGCGAGGGTACTAGTGAGACGTGCGGCTTC
CGTTTGTCACGTCCGGCACGCCGCGAACCGCAAGGAACCTTCCCGACTTAGGGGCGGAGCAGGAAGCGTC
GCCGGGGGGCCCACAAGGGTAGCGGCGAAGATCCGGGTGACGCTGCGAACGGACGTGAAGAATGTGCGAG
ACCCAGGGTCGGCGCCGCTGCGTTTCCCGGAACCACGCCCAGAGCAGCCGCGTCCCTGCGCAAACCCAGG
GCTGCCTTGGAAAAGGCGCAACCCCAACCCCGTGGAATTGGATCCGTGACGCACTGAACAGGTTGCCCAA
GGAGGCTGTGGATGCCCCATCCCTGCAGGCATTCAAGGCCAGGCTGGATGTGGCTCTGGGCAGCCTGGGC
TGCTGGTTGGCGACCCTGCACATAGCAGGGGGTTGGAGCTGGGTGAGCACTGTGCTCCTTTGCAACCCAG
GCCATTCTATGATTCTGTCATTCTAAATCTCTCTTTCAGCCTAAAGCTTTTTCCCCGTATCCCCCCAGGT
GTCTGCAGGCTCAAAGAGCAGCGAGAAGCGTTCAGAGGAAAGCGATCGCGTGCCACCTTCCCCGTGCCGG
GCTGTCCCCGCACGCTGCCGGCTCCGGCTCGGGGATGCGGGGGGAGCGCCGGACCGGAGCGGAGCCCCGG
GCGGCTCGCTGCTGCCCCCTAGCGGAAGAGGGATGCAATTACATCCCTGGGGGCTTTGGCGGGGGGCTCT
CCCCGTGAGCTCCCGCGGAAGGTTAATTAACTGACAGCCACGATCCCATAGGTGAAGGCAAAGGCGTGGC
AGCTAGGAACACTCACTACACCCCCACTCAAGGGAACACCGTGCCCAGCTACCCTGAGACAGCCCCACTC
CCAGGAAATGCAGGTGCCAACCAGCCCCAGTGAGGCATGGCACCTGAGCCAGACACCCCCAAATAGTCCC
TTCCCACCTCCTCAAGCATCTGCACTCTGGGTGAACCCAGAAAAACTGGGGTACCTGGGGAGACATAGAA
GGGCCAGGCCAGGAACTCCCCAATAAGCAGGAACAGAGACCTGACCCCTGAGCCTCCCCCACCCTCTAAG
GCTGCTCAATGTCAAGGCAGGAGGGATCTCCACACACCTGCACTCTGGGTAAGGTAGAATTCGTTAACCT
CGAGCCCAGCATGCCTGCTATTGTCTTCCCAATCCTCCCCCTTGCTGTCCTGCCCCACCCCACCCCCCAG
AATAGAATGACACCTACTCAGACAATGCGATGCAATTTCCTCATTTTATTAGGAAAGGACAGTGGGAGTG
GCACCTTCCAGGGTCAAGGAAGGCACGGGGGAGGGGCAAACAACAGATGGCTGGCAACTAGAAGGCACAG
TCGAGGCTGATCAGCGGGTTTAAGTTTCGGGTTTAAACTCAGGCGTAGTCGGGCACGTCGTAGGGGTACT
CGAGTTTCCCACGACCTTGACGTTCCTTTTTAACACTTTCTTCTTCCTCTTGGCGTTTCTCATAGTGTGA
GAAGTCATCAAAAATGGAAGTGGTGTGCTTGTAGCTGGCTATAATTTTCAACACCTGCTTAGCCTTTTCC
AGAGGCACTTCCTGAGTGTCCCTAGAGTTGGTCACTGGTTTATTCTCGTTGTTCTCTAGGCGAATGTGTC
GCAGTTGGCTATTGGGAACGTCCTTCACAAAAATCCACCTGACATCAAAACGACCCTTCCATTTGTCCTG
GGACCACACACCTGCACATGTGTTGTAGTCCACAGCAGATTTCATTTCTGCCACGCCACAGAAGTGTCCA
CTGCCGTTGACACTGAAAAGTAAGTAAACGGGGCCTTTCCCGTTCATGGAACGATAAGCAGCATCCAGTC
TCTTGTTACCATGCTCTGTGCTGCACCAAATATTATACTTAATGGAACGGTGAATATCGTCCTCAGAGTA
GCTCTTAATGATGAAAACCCGGCCATGTTTCAGATTCCAGTCAAAATCTTTGGGGTTATAGTTATTAATG
GACCGAAGCTTCTCCAACACTGGGTGGGGTTCTGGTGTGGCGGACTCTGAGGTCCCGGGAGTCTCGCTGC
CGCTTTTCAACCCGGTGGCCCAGAGAATGTGTGGGGGCAGTCGCTGGTAATGACAAGACTGAAGAGCGAT
GGTAAAGAATGTCAGCTGTGGCTGCTTCCTTCTCAGAATGTTGAGACAAGGAGGCAGGCCCAGTATGATG
CAGTACAGTTCAAGAACGTACAGTCGTACCCACAGATGGGGATACCTAGGCCAGTGGGCTTCATTACTCG
GGCTATAATTCACAAAGTTTCTCCAGCAGTATCCTGACTCCTGCTCAGTCATAATTTGGATAGTCACACC
TGAAGAGATCAAATCCCGCAGGCCTTGTCGATTGCGGGGGTCAGCGTGGTGGTACAGCCTTGCGATGTAA
ATAAACAGAGTGACGTGGGGATACCTTGACAGGAATTCAGTGAT
Features (pLannotate 1.2.2; 36 found; start..end, strand, type, name):
    311..329     -  promoter       T7 promoter: promoter for bacteriophage T7 RNA polymerase
    425..443     -  promoter       T7 promoter: promoter for bacteriophage T7 RNA polymerase
    460..1638    -  promoter       EF-1α promoter: strong constitutive promoter for human elongation factor EF-1α
   1645..1711    -  CDS            small t antigen (fragment): SV40 (simian virus 40) small t antigen
   1720..1739    -  promoter       SRα promoter (fragment): hybrid promoter consisting of the SV40 early promoter plus part of the long terminal repeat of human T-lymphotrophic virus 1
   1736..1754    -  enhancer       CMV enhancer (fragment): human cytomegalovirus immediate early enhancer
   1761..1816    -  promoter       UbC promoter (fragment): human ubiquitin C promoter
   1894..2164    +  protein_bind   tetracycline response element: contains seven copies of the tetracycline operator tetO tetracycline repressor TetR
   2271..2388    -  misc_feature   cPPT/CTS: central polypurine tract and central termination sequence of HIV-1
   2438..2511    -  CDS            Rev (fragment): human immunodeficiency virus 1 (HIV-1) Rev protein; rev; enhances nuclear export of unspliced and incompletely spliced viral mRNAs
   2537..3009    -  CDS            ecDHFR (fragment): E. coli dihydrofolate reductase; folA
   3091..3807    -  CDS            EGFP: EGFP is a basic (constitutively fluorescent) green fluorescent protein published in 1996, derived from Aequorea victoria. It is reported to be a rapidly-maturing weak dimer with moderate acid sensitivity.
   3881..4084    -  promoter       CMV promoter: human cytomegalovirus (CMV) immediate early promoter
   4085..4464    -  enhancer       CMV enhancer: human cytomegalovirus immediate early enhancer
   4619..4671    +  misc_feature   bom (fragment): basis of mobility region from pBR322
   4730..4834    +  promoter       AmpR promoter: bla
   4835..5695    +  CDS            AmpR: β-lactamase; bla; confers resistance to ampicillin, carbenicillin, and related antibiotics
   5866..6454    +  rep_origin     ori: high-copy-number ColE1/pMB1/pBR322/pUC origin of replication
   6637..6729    +  CDS            lacI (fragment): lac repressor; lacI; The lac repressor binds to the lac operator to inhibit transcription in E. coli. This inhibition can be relieved by adding lactose or isopropyl-β-D-thiogalactopyranoside (IPTG).
   6742..6763    +  protein_bind   CAP binding site: CAP binding activates transcription in the presence of cAMP. E. coli catabolite activator protein
   6778..6808    +  promoter       lac promoter: promoter for the E. coli lac operon
   6812..6834    +  protein_bind   lac operator (fragment): The lac repressor binds to the lac operator to inhibit transcription in E. coli. This inhibition can be relieved by adding lactose or isopropyl-β-D-thiogalactopyranoside (IPTG). lac repressor encoded by lacI
   6905..7026    -  polyA_signal   SV40 poly(A) signal: SV40 polyadenylation signal
   7021..7146    -  CDS            ble (fragment): BLE_KLEPN - Experimental evidence at protein level: Swiss-Prot protein existence level 1. Binding protein with a strong affinity to the bleomycin family of antibiotics. Binds to CL990; an antimitotic-antibiotic compound. From Klebsiella pneumoniae.
   7156..7530    -  CDS            BleoR: antibiotic-binding protein; Sh ble from Streptoalloteichus hindustanus; confers resistance to bleomycin, phleomycin, and Zeocin™
   7549..7596    -  promoter       EM7 promoter: synthetic bacterial promoter&nbsp
   7644..7973    -  promoter       SV40 promoter: SV40 enhancer and early promoter
   7987..8415    -  rep_origin     f1 ori (sequence partly withheld): f1 bacteriophage origin of replication; arrow indicates direction of (+) strand synthesis
   8436..8457    -  promoter       SV40 promoter (fragment): SV40 enhancer and early promoter
   8461..8685    -  polyA_signal   bGH poly(A) signal: bovine growth hormone polyadenylation signal
   8717..8897    -  LTR            5' LTR (truncated): truncated 5' long terminal repeat (LTR) from HIV-1
   8921..9598    -  CDS            DsRed-Express2: noncytotoxic tetrameric variant of DsRed fluorescent protein (Strack et al., 2008) mammalian codon-optimized
   9616..10126   -  promoter       hPGK promoter: human phosphoglycerate kinase 1 promoter
  11104..11215   -  polyA_signal   bGH poly(A) signal: bovine growth hormone polyadenylation signal
  11290..11886   -  CDS            YTHDF2 (fragment): YTHD2_HUMAN - Also known as HGRG8 From Homo sapiens (Human).
  11920..297     -  CDS            Apobec1 (across the origin): ABEC1_RAT - Experimental evidence at protein level: Swiss-Prot protein existence level 1. Catalytic component of the apolipoprotein B mRNA editing enzyme complex which is responsible for the postranscriptional editing of a CAA codon for Gln to a UAA codon for stop in the APOB mRNA. May also play a role in the epigenetic regulation of gene expression by participating in DNA demethylation. From Rattus norvegicus (Rat).
