[The description below was written by a language model from this plasmid's Addgene catalogue record and pLannotate feature annotations shown in this document.]
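Description:
pGEMS-II is a mammalian expression plasmid built on the iDuet101a backbone that carries all components of the GEMS genetically encoded m6A sensor system on a single molecule of about 12.3 kb. It is propagated in E. coli through a high-copy ColE1/pUC-type origin with ampicillin selection (AmpR). An SV40 promoter/EM7-driven BleoR cassette with an SV40 poly(A) signal provides Zeocin selection in mammalian cells. The backbone retains lentiviral remnants, including a truncated HIV-1 LTR, a cPPT/CTS and a Rev-region fragment, as well as an f1 ori. The record does not describe the plasmid as a packaging-competent transfer vector. The annotation also picks up a tetracycline response element and several short promoter fragments whose role is not stated.

Three expression units make up the payload. The CMV enhancer/promoter drives the reporter, in which EGFP is joined through an m6A reporter linker to E. coli DHFR. All RAC motifs in EGFP have been recoded to RGC or RCC, presumably to remove potential methylation consensus sites outside the linker. The EF-1α promoter drives an APOBEC1–YTH fusion, annotated as rat Apobec1 joined to a fragment of human YTHDF2 and followed by a bGH poly(A) signal. In this fusion the m6A-binding YTH domain is coupled to a cytidine deaminase, so that reporter output can be made dependent on methylation of the linker; the exact editing mechanism is not spelled out in the record. The hPGK promoter drives DsRed-Express2, which serves as a constitutive red marker for transfected cells. The construct is intended for reading out cellular m6A methylation as fluorescence and for m6A-coupled programmable protein expression.
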