Addgene plasmid #204765: pGEMS-II
Purpose: GEMS sensor system (pCMV-EGFP-m6Areporter-DHFR, Ef1a-APO1-YTH, hPGK-DsRed) (pFM577)
Depositing lab: Kate Meyer. Publication: Programmable protein expression using a genetically encoded m(6)A sensor. Marayati BF, Thompson MG, Holley CL, Horner SM, Meyer KD. Nat Biotechnol. 2024 Jan 2. doi: 10.1038/s41587-023-01978-3. PubMed 38168988.
Backbone
  Vector backbone: iDuet101a
  Backbone size w/o insert (bp): 11400
  Selectable markers: Zeocin
Growth in bacteria
  Bacterial resistance: Ampicillin, 100 μg/mL
  Growth temperature: 30°C
  Growth strain: NEB Stable
  Copy number: High Copy
Gene/Insert
  Gene/Insert name: EGFP-m6Alinker-DHFR
  Species: Synthetic
  Insert size (bp): 1275
  Mutation: mutated all RACs in EGFP to RGC/RCC
  Promoter: CMV
  Cloning method: Gibson Cloning
  Sequencing primers: 5′ cgcaaatgggcggtaggcgtg
Terms and licenses: Academic/Nonprofit Terms; Industry Terms: Not Available to Industry
How to cite: pGEMS-II was a gift from Kate Meyer (Addgene plasmid # 204765 ; http://n2t.net/addgene:204765 ; RRID:Addgene_204765)
